>Addgene plasmid #72530 | pJK605 | depositor full sequence | sequence record 141993 | Full plasmid sequence
TGGCGAATGGG
[124 nt withheld, positions 12-135]
C
[91 nt withheld, positions 137-227]
A
[49 nt withheld, positions 229-277]
CCTTTGACGTTGGAGTCCACGTTCTTT
[37 nt withheld, positions 305-341]
ACCCTATCTCGGTCTATTCTTTTGATTTATAAGGGATTTTGCCGATTTCGGCCTATTGGTTAAAAAATGA
GCTGATTTAACAAAAATTTAACGCGAATTTTAACAAAATATTAACGTTTACAATTTCAGGTGGCACTTTT
CGGGGAAATGTGCGCGGAACCCCTATTTGTTTATTTTTCTAAATACATTCAAATATGTATCCGCTCATGA
GACAATAACCCTGATAAATGCTTCAATAATATTGAAAAAGGAAGAGTATGAGTATTCAACATTTCCGTGT
CGCCCTTATTCCCTTTTTTGCGGCATTTTGCCTTCCTGTTTTTGCTCACCCAGAAACGCTGGTGAAAGTA
AAAGATGCTGAAGATCAGTTGGGTGCACGAGTGGGTTACATCGAACTGGATCTCAACAGCGGTAAGATCC
TTGAGAGTTTTCGCCCCGAAGAACGTTTTCCAATGATGAGCACTTTTAAAGTTCTGCTATGTGGCGCGGT
ATTATCCCGTATTGACGCCGGGCAAGAGCAACTCGGTCGCCGCATACACTATTCTCAGAATGACTTGGTT
GAGTACTCACCAGTCACAGAAAAGCATCTTACGGATGGCATGACAGTAAGAGAATTATGCAGTGCTGCCA
TAACCATGAGTGATAACACTGCGGCCAACTTACTTCTGACAACGATCGGAGGACCGAAGGAGCTAACCGC
TTTTTTGCACAACATGGGGGATCATGTAACTCGCCTTGATCGTTGGGAACCGGAGCTGAATGAAGCCATA
CCAAACGACGAGCGTGACACCACGATGCCTGCAGCAATGGCAACAACGTTGCGCAAACTATTAACTGGCG
AACTACTTACTCTAGCTTCCCGGCAACAATTAATAGACTGGATGGAGGCGGATAAAGTTGCAGGACCACT
TCTGCGCTCGGCCCTTCCGGCTGGCTGGTTTATTGCTGATAAATCTGGAGCCGGTGAGCGTGGGTCTCGC
GGTATCATTGCAGCACTGGGGCCAGATGGTAAGCCCTCCCGTATCGTAGTTATCTACACGACGGGGAGTC
AGGCAACTATGGATGAACGAAATAGACAGATCGCTGAGATAGGTGCCTCACTGATTAAGCATTGGTAACT
GTCAGACCAAGTTTACTCATATATACTTTAGATTGATTTAAAACTTCATTTTTAATTTAAAAGGATCTAG
GTGAAGATCCTTTTTGATAATCTCATGACCAAAATCCCTTAACGTGAGTTTTCGTTCCACTGAGCGTCAG
ACCCCGTAGAAAAGATCAAAGGATCTTCTTGAGATCCTTTTTTTCTGCGCGTAATCTGCTGCTTGCAAAC
AAAAAAACCACCGCTACCAGCGGTGGTTTGTTTGCCGGATCAAGAGCTACCAACTCTTTTTCCGAAGGTA
ACTGGCTTCAGCAGAGCGCAGATACCAAATACTGTCCTTCTAGTGTAGCCGTAGTTAGGCCACCACTTCA
AGAACTCTGTAGCACCGCCTACATACCTCGCTCTGCTAATCCTGTTACCAGTGGCTGCTGCCAGTGGCGA
TAAGTCGTGTCTTACCGGGTTGGACTCAAGACGATAGTTACCGGATAAGGCGCAGCGGTCGGGCTGAACG
GGGGGTTCGTGCACACAGCCCAGCTTGGAGCGAACGACCTACACCGAACTGAGATACCTACAGCGTGAGC
TATGAGAAAGCGCCACGCTTCCCGAAGGGAGAAAGGCGGACAGGTATCCGGTAAGCGGCAGGGTCGGAAC
AGGAGAGCGCACGAGGGAGCTTCCAGGGGGAAACGCCTGGTATCTTTATAGTCCTGTCGGGTTTCGCCAC
CTCTGACTTGAGCGTCGATTTTTGTGATGCTCGTCAGGGGGGCGGAGCCTATGGAAAAACGCCAGCAACG
CGGCCTTTTTACGGTTCCTGGCCTTTTGCTGGCCTTTTGCTCACATGTTCTTTCCTGCGTTATCCCCTGA
TTCTGTGGATAACCGTATTACCGCCTTTGAGTGAGCTGATACCGCTCGCCGCAGCCGAACGACCGAGCGC
AGCGAGTCAGTGAGCGAGGAAGCGGAAGAGCGCCTGATGCGGTATTTTCTCCTTACGCATCTGTGCGGTA
TTTCACACCGCATATATGGTGCACTCTCAGTACAATCTGCTCTGATGCCGCATAGTTAAGCCAGTATACA
CTCCGCTATCGCTACGTGACTGGGTCATGGCTGCGCCCCGACACCCGCCAACACCCGCTGACGCGCCCTG
ACGGGCTTGTCTGCTCCCGGCATCCGCTTACAGACAAGCTGTGACCGTCTCCGGGAGCTGCATGTGTCAG
AGGTTTTCACCGTCATCACCGAAACGCGCGAGGCAGCTGCGGTAAAGCTCATCAGCGTGGTCGTGAAGCG
ATTCACAGATGTCTGCCTGTTCATCCGCGTCCAGCTCGTTGAGTTTCTCCAGAAGCGTTAATGTCTGGCT
TCTGATAAAGCGGGCCATGTTAAGGGCGGTTTTTTCCTGTTTGGTCACTGATGCCTCCGTGTAAGGGGGA
TTTCTGTTCATGGGGGTAATGATACCGATGAAACGAGAGAGGATGCTCACGATACGGGTTACTGATGATG
AACATGCCCGGTTACTGGAACGTTGTGAGGGTAAACAACTGGCGGTATGGATGCGGCGGGACCAGAGAAA
AATCACTCAGGGTCAATGCCAGCGCTTCGTTAATACAGATGTAGGTGTTCCACAGGGTAGCCAGCAGCAT
CCTGCGATGCAGATCCGGAACATAATGGTGCAGGGCGCTGACTTCCGCGTTTCCAGACTTTACGAAACAC
GGAAACCGAAGACCATTCATGTTGTTGCTCAGGTCGCAGACGTTTTGCAGCAGCAGTCGCTTCACGTTCG
CTCGCGTATCGGTGATTCATTCTGCTAACCAGTAAGGCAACCCCGCCAGCCTAGCCGGGTCCTCAACGAC
AGGAGCACGATCATGCGCACCCGTGGCCAGGACCCAACGCTGCCCGAGATCTCGATCCCGCGAAATTAAT
ACGACTCACTATAGGGAGACCACAACGGTTTCCCTCTAGAAATAATTTTGTTTAACTTTAAGAAGGAGAT
ATACATATGAAGGTACGTGTAACCGTCATGCTGAAGGACGGTGTTCTGGACCCGCAGGGCAAGGCCATCA
GCCACGCATTGCAGACACTTGGTTTTGAAGGCGTGCACGATGTGCGCGTGGGTAAGGTGATTGAACTGGA
TCTGCCGGGTGCCAAAGCCGAGGAAGCCCAGAAAAAGGCCGATGCCATGGCGCGTGATCTGCTAGCCAAC
CTGGTGATTGAAGATTACTCTGTAGAGGTGGTGGAATGAAAGCAGCAATTATCGTATTCCCCGGTACCAA
CCGGGAGCGCGATATGGCCATTGCCCTCAAGCGCGTTACAGGGCAGGCCCCGCGCATGATCTGGCACCAT
GAAACAGATCTGGGAGATACCGATCTAGTCGTGCTGCCAGGTGGTTTCAGCTATGGCGATTATCTGCGCT
GTGGTGCCATGGCAGCGCATTCTCCCATCATGGCGGCTATCAAAGCCTTTGCCCAAAAGGGTGGCCATAT
TTTGGGTGTGTGCAACGGCTTCCAGATTTTAACGGAAACAGGGCTTCTGCCCGGTGCTCTGTTGCGCAAC
GCCAACCTGCGCTTTCTCTCTCAGGATTGCTACCTGAAGGTGGAAGCAGAGAACACACCTTTCACTCACA
AGTGGAAGAAGGGTGATGTTTTCCGCACCCCTCTGGCCCATGGTGATGGCAATTACACGGCAGATATCGC
CACGCTGGAACGGCTTGAAGGTGAAGGTCTTGTGGCTTTCCACTATGCCGATGCCAAAGGCAATGTGCAG
GCTGATGATGCCATCAGCAACCCCAATGGCAGCATCAACAGCATTGCGGGTATTCTGAGCGAAAACAAAC
GCATTTGCGGCATGATGCCTCATCCAGAAGATCTGGTTGATCCTCTCATGGGTGGGGAAGATGGTCTGCC
ATTGTTCCAAGGTCTGGTGGAGGCTGTAGTCCGGTGAATAAGCCTGTAACCGTTGATGAATCCCTTGCCC
GTGAATTCGGGCTGACATCTGAGGAATACGGTCGTGTGCTGTCCATTATGGGCCGCACCCCCAGCCTGAC
AGAGCTGGGCGTGTTCTCTGTGATGTGGTCGGAACACTGCTCCTACAAATCTTCCCGCAAGTGGCTGCGC
ACGCTGCCAACCAAGGCGCCGTGGGTTATTCATGGCCCCGGTGAAAATGCTGGTGTGGTGGATATTGGGC
AGGGCTATGCCGCCATCTTCAAGATGGAAAGCCATAACCACCCATCCTTTATCGAACCCTATCAGGGTGC
GGCCACGGGTGTGGGGGGCATTCTGCGCGATGTGTTCACCATGGGCGCACGCCCCATTGCCAACTTGAAC
GCCCTGCGTTTTGGCAGCCCCGAAAACCCCGTTACCCGCCGCGTGATTGATGGCGTGGTGCGTGGTATTG
GCGGCTATGGCAACTGTGTTGGCGTGCCCACCGTAGGCGGGGAAATCAACTTCCACCCGGCCTATGATGG
CAACCCGCTGGTAAACGCCATGACGGTTGGTTTGGCCCGTAAGGACCGTATCTTCCTTTCGGCTGCGGCA
GGTGTTGGCAACCCGGTTGTTTACGTGGGCTCCCGCACAGGGCGTGATGGCATTCATGGTGCCACCATGT
CTTCCGCCGAGTTTGATGAAGATGCCCTTTCCAAGCGCCCCACGGTACAGGTGGGTGACCCCTTTATTGA
AAAGCTTCTGATTGAAGCCTGTCTGGAACTGATGGCAACAGATGCCATTATCGCCATTCAGGACATGGGC
GCTGCGGGTCTGACATCTTCTTCCGTGGAAATGGCAGGCAAGGGCGGTGTGGGCATTGAGCTTGATCTGG
ATGCCGTGCCCCAGCGTGAGCCGAACATGACGGCTTATGAAATGATGCTGTCTGAAAGCCAGGAACGCAT
GCTGATGGTGCTGCGCCCTGACCGGACAGACGTGGCCCGCAAGATCTTTGAAAAATGGGAACTGGATTTT
GCCATTATTGGGCATCTGACAGATACCGGCCACATCGTCGTCAAGCACAAAGGACAGTTGGAAGCCGATA
TTCCGCTGGACCCATTGGCAGAACAGGCCCCTATTTACGATCGGCCCGCAACACCACCCAAGGCGCCGGC
TCCGCTAGAAGGCGTGCATGCACCGCTTTCTTTGGATGCCACGTTACTGAAGCTGGTTGGTTCGCCAGAT
CTGGCCTCCCGCGCATGGGTATGGAACCAGTATGACAGCACTGTAGGGGGGCAGACAGTCCGCCGTCCGG
GTGCTGCTGATGCTGCCATTGTGAAGGTGGAAGATACAGACATTGGTCTGGCCATCACCACAGATTGCAC
CCCGCGTTACTGTCAGGCAGACCCCAAAACAGGTGGCGCACAAGCTGTTGCAGAAGCATGGCGTAACCTA
ACAGCTACTGGCGCACGCCCGCTGGCCGTAACGGATAACCTGAACTTCGCCAACCCGGAAAAACCCGAAA
TCATGGGCCAGTTTGTGGCTGCGGTTGAAGGTATGGGGGAAGCCTGTACAGCGCTGGATTTCCCGGTCGT
GAGCGGCAACGTGTCTCTTTATAATGAAACACGAAACCCAGATGGCTCCACCACCGCCATTCTGCCCACA
CCCGCCATTGGCGCCTTGGGCGTTCTGGATGATGTGAACAAGGCTGTTGGCCTTGGCATGCAGCCAGAAT
CTGACGTGGTGCTGATTGGTGAAACCAAGGGTGAGCTCGGCCAGACCATCTGGCTGCGTGAAATTCTGGG
TCAGGAAGCTGGTGCACCGCCGCCGGTCGATCTGGTTGCCGAAAAACGCAATGGTGACTTTGTACGCAGC
GCCATTCTGGATGGCACCATTACCGCATGCCATGACATTGCTGACGGTGGCATTATGGTTGCCGCCGCAG
AAATGGTGATGGCAAGTGGCATTGGATGTGAGCTGGAAAGCCCAGATTCCGGTATCCGGCCAGAAGCCTT
CTGGTTTGGTGAAGATCAGGCCCGCTATCTGGCTTGTGTAGCAAACGGCAAAGCCCTGTGCGAACGCGCT
CAGGCAGCTGGTGTGCCTGCACGCATTATTGCCCGCTCAGGCGGAAATGATTTGATTCTGCCCAGCGGCG
TCACCATATCCGCAGCACGCCTAAAAACGGCCCATGAAGCATTTTTCCCGATGCTGATGGGCAACTAACT
CGAGCACCACCACCACCACCACTGAGATCCGGCTGCTAACAAAGCCCGAAAGGAAGCTGAGTTGGCTGCT
GCCACCGCTGAGCAATAACTAGCATAACCCCTTGGGGCCTCTAAACGGGTCTTGAGGGGTTTTTTGCTGA
AAGGAGGAACTATATCCGGAT
Features (pLannotate 1.2.2; 14 found; start..end, strand, type, name):
     12..467     +  rep_origin     f1 ori (sequence partly withheld): f1 bacteriophage origin of replication; arrow indicates direction of (+) strand synthesis
    494..598     +  promoter       AmpR promoter: bla
    599..1459    +  CDS            AmpR: β-lactamase; bla; confers resistance to ampicillin, carbenicillin, and related antibiotics
   1630..2218    +  rep_origin     ori: high-copy-number ColE1/pMB1/pBR322/pUC origin of replication
   2404..2546    -  misc_feature   bom: basis of mobility region from pBR322
   2648..2839    -  CDS            rop: Rop protein, which maintains plasmids at low copy number; rop
   2856..3236    +  CDS            YPB1_ECOLX: Protein predicted: Swiss-Prot protein existence level 4. From Escherichia coli.
   3348..3366    +  promoter       T7 promoter: promoter for bacteriophage T7 RNA polymerase
   3398..3420    +  RBS            RBS: efficient ribosome binding site from bacteriophage T7 gene 10 (Olins and Rangwala, 1989)
   3679..4338    +  CDS            purQ: PURQ_SYNY3 - Experimental evidence at protein level: Swiss-Prot protein existence level 1. Part of the phosphoribosylformylglycinamidine synthase complex involved in the purines biosynthetic pathway. Catalyzes the ATP-dependent conversion of formylglycinamide ribonucleotide (FGAR) and glutamine to yield formylglycinamidine ribonucleotide (FGAM) and glutamate. The FGAM synthase complex is composed of three subunits. PurQ produces an ammonia molecule by converting glutamine to glutamate. PurL transfers the ammonia molecule to FGAR to form FGAM in an ATP- dependent manner. PurS interacts with Pur
   4386..6401    +  CDS            purL (fragment): PURL_BACSU - Experimental evidence at protein level: Swiss-Prot protein existence level 1. Part of the phosphoribosylformylglycinamidine synthase complex involved in the purines biosynthetic pathway. Catalyzes the ATP-dependent conversion of formylglycinamide ribonucleotide (FGAR) and glutamine to yield formylglycinamidine ribonucleotide (FGAM) and glutamate. The FGAM synthase complex is composed of three subunits. PurQ produces an ammonia molecule by converting glutamine to glutamate. PurL transfers the ammonia molecule to FGAR to form FGAM in an ATP- dependent manner. PurS interacts with Pur
   6576..6593    +  CDS            9xHis (fragment): 9xHis affinity tag
   6603..6652    +  CDS            SET1 (fragment): solubility-enhancement tag derived from T7 phage gene 10B
   6660..6707    +  terminator     T7 terminator: transcription terminator for bacteriophage T7 RNA polymerase
