[The description below was written by a language model from this plasmid's Addgene catalogue record and pLannotate feature annotations shown in this document.]
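Description:
pJK605 is a bacterial expression plasmid built on the pET23a backbone (6,732 bp in total) that co-produces the three subunits of formylglycinamidine ribonucleotide (FGAM) synthetase from Acetobacter aceti 1023. It is propagated in E. coli under ampicillin selection. The feature table shows the β-lactamase gene with its own promoter, a ColE1/pMB1-type origin and an f1 phage origin. The annotation also calls a bom site and a rop coding sequence near the origin, although the catalogue lists the plasmid as high copy.

The payload is a single operon placed between the NdeI and XhoI sites. It is driven by the T7 promoter with the phage T7 gene 10 ribosome binding site and closed by the T7 terminator, so expression requires a host that supplies T7 RNA polymerase. The genes are purS (small subunit, recorded as a synthetic gene), purQ (glutaminase subunit) and purL (large subunit), and the depositor describes them as three overlapping genes in one operon. Only the first gene has a listed promoter, which is consistent with all three being read from one transcript.

The automated annotation recognises purQ and most of purL by homology but does not call purS, which presumably lies in the unannotated stretch between the RBS and purQ. In the assembled complex, PurQ releases ammonia from glutamine, PurL uses it with ATP to convert FGAR to FGAM in purine biosynthesis, and PurS associates with the other two subunits.

A short His-tag segment, matched as a fragment of a longer tag, sits downstream of purL and corresponds to the vector's C-terminal tag region. The record does not state whether it is fused in frame to PurL. The adjacent "SET1" fragment is probably an incidental match to vector sequence. The construct serves recombinant production of the AaPurS/Q/L proteins.
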