Addgene plasmid #72530: pJK605
Purpose: Produces Acetobacter aceti 1023 formylglycinamidine ribonucleotide synthetase small subunit (AaPurS); glutaminase subunit (AaPurQ); large subuint (AaPurL)
Depositing lab: T. J. Kappock. Depositing organization: Purdue University.
Backbone
  Vector backbone: pET23a
  Backbone size w/o insert (bp): 3666
  Total vector size (bp): 6732
  Vector type: Bacterial Expression
Growth in bacteria
  Bacterial resistance: Ampicillin, 100 μg/mL
  Growth temperature: 37°C
  Growth strain: DH5alpha
  Copy number: High Copy
Gene/Insert 1
  Gene/Insert name: formylglycinamidine ribonucleotide synthetase, small subunit (alt names: purS; AZ09_06375)
  Species: Acetobacter aceti 1023
  Mutation: synthetic gene
  GenBank ID: KDE20458
  Promoter: T7
  Cloning method: Restriction Enzyme; 5′ cloning site NdeI (not destroyed); 3′ cloning site n/a (unknown if destroyed)
  Sequencing primers: 5′ T7 promoter; 3′ n/a
Gene/Insert 2
  Gene/Insert name: formylglycinamidine ribonucleotide synthetase, glutaminase subunit (alt names: purQ; AZ09_06385)
  Species: Acetobacter aceti 1023
  GenBank ID: KDE20460
  Promoter: n/a
  Cloning method: Unknown
  Sequencing primers: 5′ n/a; 3′ n/a
Gene/Insert 3
  Gene/Insert name: formylglycinamidine ribonucleotide synthetase, large subunit (alt names: purL; AZ09_06390)
  Species: Acetobacter aceti 1023
  GenBank ID: KDE20461
  Promoter: n/a
  Cloning method: Restriction Enzyme; 5′ cloning site n/a (unknown if destroyed); 3′ cloning site XhoI (not destroyed)
  Sequencing primers: 5′ n/a; 3′ T7 terminator
Terms and licenses: Academic/Nonprofit Terms; Industry Terms: Not Available to Industry
Depositor comments: Three overlapping genes in one operon
How to cite: pJK605 was a gift from T. J. Kappock (Addgene plasmid # 72530 ; http://n2t.net/addgene:72530 ; RRID:Addgene_72530)
