>Addgene plasmid #72530 | pJK605 | addgene partial sequence | sequence record 141820 | T7 5'-TAATACGACTCACTATAGGG-3'
TTTTGTTTAACTTTAAGAAGGAGATATACATATGAAGGTACGTGTAACCGTCATGCTGAAGGACGGTGTT
CTGGACCCGCAGGGCAAGGCCATCAGCCACGCATTGCAGACACTTGGTTTTGAAGGCGTGCACGATGTGC
GCGTGGGTAAGGTGATTGAACTGGATCTGCCGGGTGCCAAAGCCGAGGAAGCCCAGAAAAAGGCCGATGC
CATGGCGCGTGATCTGCTAGCCAACCTGGTGATTGAAGATTACTCTGTAGAGGTGGTGGAATGAAAGCAG
CAATTATCGTATTCCCCGGTACCAACCGGGAGCGCGATATGGCCATTGCCCTCAAGCGCGTTACAGGGCA
GGCCCCGCGCATGATCTGGCACCATGAAACAGATCTGGGAGATACCGATCTAGTCGTGCTGCCAGGTGGT
TTCAGCTATGGCGATTATCTGCGCTGTGGTGCCATGGCAGCGCATTCTCCCATCATGGCGGCTATCAAAG
CCTTTGCCCAAAAGGGTGGCCATATTTTGGGTGTGTGCAACGGCTTCCAGATTTTAACGGAAACAGGGCT
TCTGCCCGGTGCTCTGTTGCGCAACGCCAACCTGCGCTTTCTCTCTCAGGATTGCTACCTGAAGGTGGAA
GCA
