>Addgene plasmid #72530 | pJK605 | addgene partial sequence | sequence record 141822 | T7term 5'-GCTAGTTATTGCTCAGCGG-3'
TTTGTTAGCAGCCGGATCTCAGTGGTGGTGGTGGTGGTGCTCGAGTTAGTTGCCCATCAGCATCGGGAAA
AATGCTTCATGGGCCGTTTTTAGGCGTGCTGCGGATATGGTGACGCCGCTGGGCAGAATCAAATCATTTC
CGCCTGAGCGGGCAATAATGCGTGCAGGCACACCAGCTGCCTGAGCGCGTTCGCACAGGGCTTTGCCGTT
TGCTACACAAGCCAGATAGCGGGCCTGATCTTCACCAAACCAGAAGGCTTCTGGCCGGATACCGGAATCT
GGGCTTTCCAGCTCACATCCAATGCCACTTGCCATCACCATTTCTGCGGCGGCAACCATAATGCCACCGT
CAGCAATGTCATGGCATGCGGTAATGGTGCCATCCAGAATGGCGCTGCGTACAAAGTCACCATTGCGTTT
TTCGGCAACCAGATCGACCGGCGGCGGTGCACCAGCTTCCTGACCCAGAATTTCACGCAGCCAGATGGTC
TGGCCGAGCTCACCCTTGGTTTCACCAATCAGCACCACGTCAGATTCTGGCTGCATGCCAAGGCCAACAG
CCTTGTTCACATCATCCAGAACGCCCAAGGCGCCAATGGCGGGTGTGGGCAGAATGGCGGTGGTGGAGCC
ATCTGGGTTTCGTGTTTCATTATAAAGAGACACGTTGCCGCTCACGACCGGGAAATCCAGCGCTGTACAG
GCTTCCCCCATACCTTCAACCGCAGCCACAAACTGGCCCATGATTTCGGGTTTTTCCGGGTTGGCGAAGT
TCAGGTTATCCGTTACGGCCAGCGGGCGTGCGCCAGTAGCTGTTAGGTTACGCCATGCTTCTGCAACAGC
TTGTGCGCCACCTGTTTTGGGGTCTGCCTGACAGTAACGCGGGGTGCAATCTGTGGTGATGGCAACATGC
GACTC
